Addgene plasmid #200785: pJH4783
Purpose: Pnpr-4 snb-1::pHluorin unc-54 3' UTR C.elegans AVA and other neurons expression of snb pHluorin
Depositing lab: Mei Zhen. Depositing organization: Sinai Health System. Publication: A tonically active master neuron modulates mutually exclusive motor states at two timescales. Meng J, Ahamed T, Yu B, Hung W, Ei Mouridi S, Wang Z, Zhang Y, Wen Q, Boulin T, Gao S, Zhen M. Sci Adv. 2024 Apr 12;10(15):eadk0002. doi: 10.1126/sciadv.adk0002. Epub 2024 Apr 10. PubMed 38598630.
Backbone
  Vector backbone: pBSK
  Backbone manufacturer: stratagene
  Backbone size w/o insert (bp): 4321
  Total vector size (bp): 4783
  Vector type: Worm Expression
Growth in bacteria
  Bacterial resistance: Ampicillin, 100 μg/mL
  Growth temperature: 37°C
  Growth strain: DH5alpha
  Copy number: High Copy
Gene/Insert
  Gene/Insert name: snb-1
  Species: C. elegans (nematode)
  Insert size (bp): 462
  Entrez Gene: snb-1 (a.k.a. CELE_T10H9.4)
  Promoter: Pnpr-4
  Tag / fusion protein: pHiuorin (C terminal on backbone)
  Cloning method: Gibson Cloning
  Sequencing primers: 5′ tgctgtcataatacgggagtacCCGGGatggacgctcaaggagatgccggcg; 3′ Cagctcctcgcccttcaccataggtaccagttttcctccagcccataaaacgat
Terms and licenses: Academic/Nonprofit Terms; Industry Terms: Not Available to Industry
Depositor comments: Please visit for https://www.biorxiv.org/content/10.1101/2021.09.21.461278v4 bioRxiv preprint.
How to cite: pJH4783 was a gift from Mei Zhen (Addgene plasmid # 200785 ; http://n2t.net/addgene:200785 ; RRID:Addgene_200785)
