[The description below was written by a language model from this plasmid's Addgene catalogue record and pLannotate feature annotations shown in this document.]
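Description:
pJH4783 is a C. elegans expression plasmid built on a pBluescript-type (pBSK) backbone and designed to report synaptic vesicle exocytosis in the AVA premotor interneurons and some other neurons. It is maintained in E. coli as a high-copy plasmid through a ColE1/pUC-type origin and selected with ampicillin via the bla gene and its native promoter. Residual lac promoter, operator and CAP-site elements, together with small fragments of lacI, rop and the pBR322 bom region, are backbone remnants with no role in the worm.

The payload is the snb-1 gene, encoding the vesicle SNARE synaptobrevin, fused at its C-terminus to superecliptic pHluorin, a pH-sensitive GFP variant. The feature table detects snb-1 as two separated coding fragments, which suggests a genomic version with an intervening intron, followed closely by the pHluorin reading frame. Because the C-terminus of synaptobrevin faces the vesicle lumen, the fluorophore is quenched in the acidic interior and brightens when vesicles fuse and expose it to neutral pH, giving an optical readout of release and recycling. Expression is driven by the npr-4 promoter, and the transcript is terminated by the unc-54 3' UTR. Neither element is annotated in the table, but the long unannotated stretch upstream of snb-1 probably holds the promoter, and the aex-5 fragment downstream of pHluorin may reflect genomic sequence carried along with the UTR.

The sequenced plasmid is about 8.7 kb, considerably larger than the total size given in the catalogue entry, so the listed backbone and vector sizes should be treated with caution. The construct is typically used to make transgenic worms for imaging synaptic activity.
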