Features (pLannotate 1.2.2; 13 found; start..end, strand, type, name):
   3916..4053    +  CDS            snb-1 (fragment): SYB1_CAEEL - Experimental evidence at protein level: Swiss-Prot protein existence level 1. Involved in the targeting and/or fusion of transport vesicles to their target membrane. Acts in neuronal exocytosis of synaptic transmission. Likely to have a role in cholinergic transmisson. Required for viability, coordinated movement and M3 pharynx motor neuron function. From Caenorhabditis elegans.
   4163..4375    +  CDS            snb-1 (fragment): SYB1_CAEEL - Experimental evidence at protein level: Swiss-Prot protein existence level 1. Involved in the targeting and/or fusion of transport vesicles to their target membrane. Acts in neuronal exocytosis of synaptic transmission. Likely to have a role in cholinergic transmisson. Required for viability, coordinated movement and M3 pharynx motor neuron function. From Caenorhabditis elegans.
   4406..5122    +  CDS            superecliptic pHluorin: pH-sensitive mutant of green fluorescent protein (Ng et al., 2002) excited strongly by blue light at neutral pH but minimally fluorescent at acidic pH
   5841..5993    +  CDS            aex-5 (fragment): AEX5_CAEEL - Also known as kpc-3 From Caenorhabditis elegans.
   6121..6156    +  CDS            rop (fragment): Rop protein, which maintains plasmids at low copy number; rop
   6258..6357    +  misc_feature   bom (fragment): basis of mobility region from pBR322
   6455..6559    +  promoter       AmpR promoter: bla
   6560..7420    +  CDS            AmpR: β-lactamase; bla; confers resistance to ampicillin, carbenicillin, and related antibiotics
   7591..8179    +  rep_origin     ori: high-copy-number ColE1/pMB1/pBR322/pUC origin of replication
   8362..8454    +  CDS            lacI (fragment): lac repressor; lacI; The lac repressor binds to the lac operator to inhibit transcription in E. coli. This inhibition can be relieved by adding lactose or isopropyl-β-D-thiogalactopyranoside (IPTG).
   8467..8488    +  protein_bind   CAP binding site: CAP binding activates transcription in the presence of cAMP. E. coli catabolite activator protein
   8503..8533    +  promoter       lac promoter: promoter for the E. coli lac operon
   8541..8557    +  protein_bind   lac operator: The lac repressor binds to the lac operator to inhibit transcription in E. coli. This inhibition can be relieved by adding lactose or isopropyl-β-D-thiogalactopyranoside (IPTG). lac repressor encoded by lacI
>Addgene plasmid #200785 | pJH4783 | addgene full sequence | sequence record 408464 | Addgene NGS Result
AAGCTTGGGCTGCAGCATGCGGCCGCATCATGACATCAGTATTCTGCTATTCAGCTAAGATTCTTGTTGT
CGTCATTTGATGTATCCGTTCGTCGGTGCAGGACTTCCACATGGCGCAGTCGAAACCATGTTAATCTCTG
AAGTCAAATGGTCTAAGAATTCACAGTATAGACGGACTGCAGGTGTAAACTTATCCTATATATCACCCAA
GACGTATTACCTTGTCAGACTGCATTTACACAAGTAATCCCACTTATTATATGATGTCACGCGTTATAAA
ACGGAAGCTTACTTATTGTGGAACAGGTGGAATACTCAAAAACATTGAAAATTCTTACAATTTCTAAGTA
AAAACCTTATGAATGTTTTGTACGTATTATTATTCCCATTCTTCCATTTAGTTGTCAGTTTTTCATTGCT
CGGGAAGATTTGCATAAATATCGCCATTGACCAGTCTACTCCCCAGTTTTTTGATCATGATTTTTCACAA
CAATGATCAATCAAATAAACATCATATCATCTTATCCCGATTAAGCGCCCTCGCAATTTTATTGCCTCAT
CTTCTTAATAATAGAAACCATATGCTCATTTTTGGCTTAGTTTTTGCTCAGTTCAATTTTCCTTATTCCA
TCGTAAGCGTTAAGTCTAGAAGGCTTTTTGTTATTCACTTTTTTTCTTTGCTTTTTACTTTTCTCTTTCT
TCACGAGACAAATATTGGTATTATTGCTCATCTCTCTACTAATAAAACTCAACAATTTCGTTGAAACTTG
GTCTCTAGAGTTTGATGAGTTGTTTGTGTTATTTTTGATCTAAATTTTCAATTTTGTGGAAGTAAGGCTT
GCAAGATAGACAAAGACAACAAGAAAATAAACGAAGGGATTGAGGAAGAATAAACTGAAATGATCATGGT
TAAGAAAATAGGAAGAAAATAGAAGAAGAGCGGCCGGCTCACTAGGTTAAATTATTTTTGTGCTTGTTGT
GGGGAGCGTTGAGTAAGACCTAGAGCAAGGAACGCGGTTAGCAATCCCTGCCGTTTCCAAATCTCCAGAG
ACTATGCGAAATTCAGAAGACACGGGACATCAAGACAGATAGGTACGGAGTAAGACCTTCAAATTGTTTC
TTCTCTTCTTGATTACTCTCTTGCTCCTCTCTCGTCCATTGTGCTCTTTCCCACACACTGAGCAAAAGCA
TCGTCATTGTGGAAAGTGAGCTTGATGTGGTTGGCTCAAACATCTGACCAGCTAGACTTGTCACTTGTAA
GATATCACATCGCACTTCCCAATTAATCTTAAAATCCGCTTGACTCATTTATTTTTGAATTCGTTTTTGT
TTGAAATTGTAAACTTCGGAATAGTTCCAGACCGATTCAGAACTAGTATGATCACCTATGAAACGTGATT
TCTGAAATATTCTTACTTTTTTCTAGACAACTCAAGATCTCGATCGGCCAAAATTGTATTATCCTCGTAA
TCATCATAACCATTTCCGATATTCTGATCACAACGGCTTTCTTTCGAATCTAGTACGTCTCACGTACAAC
TGCCCACAAACGATTTCCATGAAACTGATAAATAATTAAAGACTTTGGACTTACCAAGAGTTCAAACAGG
TTTTATTTCGTTTTCTATTTTTGAAAAAAAAATCATTCCAGTTGGACGACAAAAACAGTTGTAGAACTTT
AATAATAATATTTATTCTTGACACAAAAAAACTTATCGTATTTGTAAGGGGAAAATAGACCCATAATTAA
CAACGTTTCTATTAGTTATGCATTTTACTGTACTCATGATATTACTCCAATAACAAATAATTTATCTGAA
ATAGCACTTTTCTCCTTCTCCCTGTGCTCCAATACAGTCCAGACACATATTAATTTTCAACACCACATCA
CGCACATCTTCCATAGGAAATTAAAAAAAAAATACATTAGACTTCCTATTCATATCAAATATTTCACATC
ATAATATTTTTGTTTGCTCATTTTTCAACACTTTTCTGATTCATTTTATTTTTGTACGTTACGATACCTA
CATCAGTTATTTTTCACCTGCCGTCACTTATTTTAGATATTCCTTAATTTTGACTACGTATTACTCATTG
TTAACATTTCTGATATTTGTATACTCAAAGCCATTTGGAAAGAATCAGAACAGTGATTTCAGTTTTGATG
CTGGCCAACTAGTTGAATAACGTGATGAGGACCATTGAGTAATTAGAGAAAACATGTTTACGAATATAGT
CGGCTAAATTGAGAAAAATACCTAAATAACTGGCAATAAGCTCAGAACTGAAAAACAAAAAATTGCTAAC
CATCCCGTGAATTTTTGATGTGTGCCTGTCTATGCCGTCATGTTCATCTCATGTGCTTTGTTTTCAATCC
CTGGTCTCTTGTAATTTTTCTTTTAAAAAGAAGTCTGCTATTCGTGACAAATTAAAATTGAAAATTCATA
TATCTTTAGAGTATAGCCGTTTTGAGTCAGCAACAAACAATTAGGTGCCACTTCCGGGACAGGCACCTCT
GAAATAAAAGGAATAAGAAAATAGTGAGATATTCCCCCCTCACTGATCAAACTTCTTTTTTTCCCTTTAC
TACGTTTACCTATATTTTTATTCTGTTAGTTTGGTCGAAAATTGGTGGAGGATGTCTAGAATTTGCAGGA
TACAAATTGAGACTAAAGAAAATTGAATTTCTTCAAGTCTTCTCGATTTCTTGATTTCTAGTAAAGCTTC
CTTTGTAACTACTGTAATAGTTAGTGAGAATAATTAAATTTTGGCGCCTGCCAGTCATTTCTAGTGAACA
AATATAACATCAATACTTTGAAATCTAATTTTCTAAGTAGCTCGGGTAATTTTTTTGTTCACATCACTCC
TTACAACACAACTTTCTTCAAAAATTTCACGTCTATATTTAGTTTCAATTTTTCAAAGGTTGAAGGCGTC
TAGACTTCGATGAATACCAAAATTAAAGCAATCATAGTTTTTTAGGTAAAGTTTATGAATCTGCAAAGTC
ATACTATAAAACTGATCTTAGAAATTTTTCTTGCAGATTTTATCTTAATATTTCAAAAAACATCGTTATG
TTCCCATTTTGATTTTTGGTGTAATGGTCGTGTTTCTACGAACAAAAACGGAGACACCCCCAAAAATTTT
TGAGATGCTGTTTTTGAAAATAATAAAGGCAGCTGTCAGCTTTATTCATTTTTCTGAAAAACAATTCACT
GTCATTTTGAGCTAATAGCTGCAAAACCAACAAACGTAAAAACTCAGAAAGCATTCAAAAATCGTAAAAC
TTGAGTTTTTCTCAAGAAATACGATTAAGATTACTGTAGACAAATTTATAGTAAATTGAATTAAAGTGTA
ATTTGATAAATGCATGACTTTCTCAGATTTATTCATTTTCCACATATAAACTCTAATTGAATACTAGGAA
CTGTGTATGAGTATATCATTTGTTGAAATGCTACATTTTTCTGTTAGTCTAGATTTTTTAACGAGTTTGT
GTCTTGGTAATTGTCGTGTGTATTCATTGTTCACAGCTTCTAATAGGAAAGGGTTATTTTCAAAAAACGT
TCTGTACTTCGCTGGTAGGAGTACTGTAGTTTTACTATTTTTTTTATATAACAGAACTATTTGTTTCTGC
TTTGAAAGCATAATTCGAATAATTACGTAGGATTCAATTTTTCTTGATACTCATTTTCTTTTTTGTCTAA
CCATTTCATTCTGACACATAAATTACCAATAACAGATTGATTGTCTGTACTTTATGTTATTTTCCTTTCA
ATATTTTTCCTCTCTCTTATTTCTAAAAGCGGAAATGAAAAACGACTCTGAGAATTAATTTTCTTCATTT
CTTCTGTAGGCGTAACTGCACTTTCTGGGATTTCTTTTTGCTGTCATAATACGGGAGTACCCGGGATGGA
CGCTCAAGGAGATGCCGGCGCACAGGGAGGAAGTCAGGGCGGACCACGACCATCCAACAAACGTCTCCAG
CAGACACAAGCTCAGGTTGATGAAGTCGTCGGAATCATGAAGGTAAGATTTTGAAATGTGCAATTAAAAT
AACAAAAATCGCAATTTTTGAAATGATCCCATTTACAATTTATAAGCGTGTTAAATTAATCTTAATTCCC
CTTTTTGCAATAAAATCACGAAAAATAGTTTTCAGGTGAACGTGGAAAAAGTTTTGGAGCGTGATCAGAA
GTTGTCTCAACTGGACGACCGAGCTGACGCTCTCCAGGAAGGTGCTTCACAATTTGAGAAATCTGCGGCC
ACCCTGAAGCGCAAGTATTGGTGGAAGAACATCAAAATGATGATCATCATGTGCGCTATCGTCGTCATTC
TTATTATCATCATCGTTTTATGGGCTGGAGGAAAACTGGTACCTATGGTGAAGGGCGAGGAGCTGATGAG
TAAAGGAGAAGAACTTTTCACTGGAGTTGTCCCAATTCTTGTTGAATTAGATGGTGATGTTAATGGGCAC
AAATTTTCTGTCAGTGGAGAGGGTGAAGGTGATGCAACATACGGAAAACTTACCCTTAAATTTATTTGCA
CTACTGGAAAACTACCTGTTCCATGGCCAACACTTGTCACTACGTTAACTTATGGTGTTCAATGCTTTTC
AAGATACCCAGATCATATGAAACGGCATGACTTTTTCAAGAGTGCCATGCCCGAAGGTTACGTACAGGAA
AGAACTATATTTTTCAAAGATGACGGGAACTACAAGACACGTGCTGAAGTCAAGTTTGAAGGTGATACCC
TTGTTAATAGAATCGAGTTAAAAGGTATTGATTTTAAAGAAGATGGAAACATTCTTGGACACAAATTGGA
ATACAACTATAACGATCACCAGGTGTACATCATGGCAGACAAACAAAAGAATGGAATCAAAGCTAACTTC
AAAATTAGACACAACATTGAAGATGGAGGCGTTCAACTAGCAGACCATTATCAACAAAATACTCCAATTG
GCGATGGGCCCGTCCTTTTACCAGACAACCATTACCTGTTTACAACTTCTACTCTTTCGAAAGATCCCAA
CGAAAAGAGAGACCACATGGTCCTTCTTGAGTTTGTAACAGCTGCTGGGATTACACATGGCATGGATGAA
CTATACAAATAAGCTCAGCATTCGTAGAATTGTAAGGGATGAACTATACAAATAAGCTCAGCATTCGTAG
AATTGTAAGTTTAAACTTTCTCATACTAACTAACGCGCTCTATTTAAATTTTCAGAATTCCAACTGAGCG
CCGGTCGCTACCATTACCAACTTGTCTGGTGTCAAAAATAATAGGGGCCGCTGTCATCAGAGTAAGTTTA
AACTGAGTTCTACTAACTAACGAGTAATATTTAAATTTTCAGCATCTCGCGCCCGTGCCTCTGACTTCTA
AGTCCAATTACTCTTCAACATCCCTACATGCTCTTTCTCCCTGTGCTCCCACCCCCTATTTTTGTTATTA
TCAAAAAACTTCTCTTAATTTCTTTGTTTTTTAGCTTCTTTTAAGTCACCTCTAACAATGAAATTGTGTA
GATTCAAAAATAGAATTAATTCGTAATAAAAAGTCGAAAAAAATTGTGCTCCCTCCCCCCATTAATAATA
ATTCTATCCCAAAATCTACACAATGTTCTGTGTACACTTCTTATGTTTTTTACTTCTGATAAATTTTTTT
GAAACATCATAGAAAAAACCGCACACAAAATACCTTATCATATGTTACGTTTCAGTTTATGACCGCAATT
TTTATTTCTTCGCACGTCTGGGCCTCTCATGACGTCAAATCATGCTCATCGTGAAAAAGTTTTGGAGTAT
TTTTGGAATTTTTCAATCAAGTGAAAGTTTATGAAATTAATTTTCCTGCTTTTGCTTTTTGGGGTTTCCC
CTATTGTTTGTCAAGATTTCGAGGACGGCGTTTTTCTTGCTAAAATCACAAGTATTGATGAGCACGATGC
AAGAAAGATCGGAAGAAGGTTTGGGTTTGAGGCTCAGTGGAAGGTGAGTAGAAGTTGATAATTTGAAAGT
GGAGTAGTGTCTATGGGGTTTTTGCCTTAAATGACAGAATACATTCCCAATATACCAAACATAACTGTTT
CCTACTAGTCGGCCGTACGGGCCCTTTCGTCTCGCGCGTTTCGGTGATGACGGTGAAAACCTCTGACACA
TGCAGCTCCCGGAGACGGTCACAGCTTGTCTGTAAGCGGATGCCGGGAGCAGACAAGCCCGTCAGGGCGC
GTCAGCGGGTGTTGGCGGGTGTCGGGGCTGGCTTAACTATGCGGCATCAGAGCAGATTGTACTGAGAGTG
CACCATATGCGGTGTGAAATACCGCACAGATGCGTAAGGAGAAAATACCGCATCAGGCGGCCTTAAGGGC
CTCGTGATACGCCTATTTTTATAGGTTAATGTCATGATAATAATGGTTTCTTAGACGTCAGGTGGCACTT
TTCGGGGAAATGTGCGCGGAACCCCTATTTGTTTATTTTTCTAAATACATTCAAATATGTATCCGCTCAT
GAGACAATAACCCTGATAAATGCTTCAATAATATTGAAAAAGGAAGAGTATGAGTATTCAACATTTCCGT
GTCGCCCTTATTCCCTTTTTTGCGGCATTTTGCCTTCCTGTTTTTGCTCACCCAGAAACGCTGGTGAAAG
TAAAAGATGCTGAAGATCAGTTGGGTGCACGAGTGGGTTACATCGAACTGGATCTCAACAGCGGTAAGAT
CCTTGAGAGTTTTCGCCCCGAAGAACGTTTTCCAATGATGAGCACTTTTAAAGTTCTGCTATGTGGCGCG
GTATTATCCCGTATTGACGCCGGGCAAGAGCAACTCGGTCGCCGCATACACTATTCTCAGAATGACTTGG
TTGAGTACTCACCAGTCACAGAAAAGCATCTTACGGATGGCATGACAGTAAGAGAATTATGCAGTGCTGC
CATAACCATGAGTGATAACACTGCGGCCAACTTACTTCTGACAACGATCGGAGGACCGAAGGAGCTAACC
GCTTTTTTGCACAACATGGGGGATCATGTAACTCGCCTTGATCGTTGGGAACCGGAGCTGAATGAAGCCA
TACCAAACGACGAGCGTGACACCACGATGCCTGTAGCAATGGCAACAACGTTGCGCAAACTATTAACTGG
CGAACTACTTACTCTAGCTTCCCGGCAACAATTAATAGACTGGATGGAGGCGGATAAAGTTGCAGGACCA
CTTCTGCGCTCGGCCCTTCCGGCTGGCTGGTTTATTGCTGATAAATCTGGAGCCGGTGAGCGTGGGTCTC
GCGGTATCATTGCAGCACTGGGGCCAGATGGTAAGCCCTCCCGTATCGTAGTTATCTACACGACGGGGAG
TCAGGCAACTATGGATGAACGAAATAGACAGATCGCTGAGATAGGTGCCTCACTGATTAAGCATTGGTAA
CTGTCAGACCAAGTTTACTCATATATACTTTAGATTGATTTAAAACTTCATTTTTAATTTAAAAGGATCT
AGGTGAAGATCCTTTTTGATAATCTCATGACCAAAATCCCTTAACGTGAGTTTTCGTTCCACTGAGCGTC
AGACCCCGTAGAAAAGATCAAAGGATCTTCTTGAGATCCTTTTTTTCTGCGCGTAATCTGCTGCTTGCAA
ACAAAAAAACCACCGCTACCAGCGGTGGTTTGTTTGCCGGATCAAGAGCTACCAACTCTTTTTCCGAAGG
TAACTGGCTTCAGCAGAGCGCAGATACCAAATACTGTTCTTCTAGTGTAGCCGTAGTTAGGCCACCACTT
CAAGAACTCTGTAGCACCGCCTACATACCTCGCTCTGCTAATCCTGTTACCAGTGGCTGCTGCCAGTGGC
GATAAGTCGTGTCTTACCGGGTTGGACTCAAGACGATAGTTACCGGATAAGGCGCAGCGGTCGGGCTGAA
CGGGGGGTTCGTGCACACAGCCCAGCTTGGAGCGAACGACCTACACCGAACTGAGATACCTACAGCGTGA
GCTATGAGAAAGCGCCACGCTTCCCGAAGGGAGAAAGGCGGACAGGTATCCGGTAAGCGGCAGGGTCGGA
ACAGGAGAGCGCACGAGGGAGCTTCCAGGGGGAAACGCCTGGTATCTTTATAGTCCTGTCGGGTTTCGCC
ACCTCTGACTTGAGCGTCGATTTTTGTGATGCTCGTCAGGGGGGCGGAGCCTATGGAAAAACGCCAGCAA
CGCGGCCTTTTTACGGTTCCTGGCCTTTTGCTGGCCTTTTGCTCACATGTTCTTTCCTGCGTTATCCCCT
GATTCTGTGGATAACCGTATTACCGCCTTTGAGTGAGCTGATACCGCTCGCCGCAGCCGAACGACCGAGC
GCAGCGAGTCAGTGAGCGAGGAAGCGGAAGAGCGCCCAATACGCAAACCGCCTCTCCCCGCGCGTTGGCC
GATTCATTAATGCAGCTGGCACGACAGGTTTCCCGACTGGAAAGCGGGCAGTGAGCGCAACGCAATTAAT
GTGAGTTAGCTCACTCATTAGGCACCCCAGGCTTTACACTTTATGCTTCCGGCTCGTATGTTGTGTGGAA
TTGTGAGCGGATAACAATTTCACACAGGAAACAGCTATGACCATGATTACGCCAAGCTGTAAGTTTAAAC
ATGATCTTACTAACTAACTATTCTCATTTAAATTTTCAGAGCTTAAAAATGGCTGAAATCACTCACAACG
ATGGATACGCTAACAACTTGGAAATGAAAT
